Addgene plasmid #143047: TFORF0573
Purpose: Lentiviral vector for overexpressing transcription factor ORFs with unique 24-bp barcodes. Barcodes facilitate identification of transcription factors in pooled screens.
Depositing lab: Feng Zhang. Depositing organization: Broad Institute. Publication: A transcription factor atlas of directed differentiation. Joung J, Ma S, Tay T, Geiger-Schuller KR, Kirchgatterer PC, Verdine VK, Guo B, Arias-Garcia MA, Allen WE, Singh A, Kuksenko O, Abudayyeh OO, Gootenberg JS, Fu Z, Macrae RK, Buenrostro JD, Regev A, Zhang F. Cell. 2023 Jan 5;186(1):209-229.e26. doi: 10.1016/j.cell.2022.11.026. PubMed 36608654.
Backbone
  Vector backbone: pLX_TRC317
  Backbone manufacturer: Broad Institute Genetic Perturbation Platform
  Backbone size w/o insert (bp): 8264
  Vector type: Mammalian Expression, Lentiviral
  Selectable markers: Puromycin
Growth in bacteria
  Bacterial resistance: Ampicillin, 100 μg/mL
  Growth temperature: 37°C
  Growth strain: NEB Stable
  Copy number: High Copy
Gene/Insert
  Gene/Insert name: MEOX2
  Species: H. sapiens (human)
  Insert size (bp): 1016
  Entrez Gene: MEOX2 (a.k.a. GAX, MOX2)
  Promoter: EF1a
  Cloning method: Unknown
  Sequencing primers: 5′ GGGTGGAGACTGAAGTTAGGCCAG; 3′ CACATAGCGTAAAAGGAGCAACATAG
Terms and licenses: Academic/Nonprofit Terms; Industry Terms: Not Available to Industry
Depositor comments: NM_005924,ENST00000262041 . The transcription factor ORF portion of this plasmid was synthesized by Genewiz. Please test multiple small colonies in case of plasmid recombination. To make this collection available in a timely manner, a portion of this collection was not fully sequenced by Addgene. If an Addgene verified full plasmid sequence is not available, please contact us prior to placing an order to request the full sequence.
How to cite: TFORF0573 was a gift from Feng Zhang (Addgene plasmid # 143047 ; http://n2t.net/addgene:143047 ; RRID:Addgene_143047)
