[The description below was written by a language model from this plasmid's Addgene catalogue record and pLannotate feature annotations shown in this document.]
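Description:
TFORF0573 is a third-generation-style, self-inactivating lentiviral expression plasmid built on the pLX_TRC317 backbone and carrying the human transcription factor MEOX2 (also called GAX or MOX2). It belongs to a barcoded transcription factor ORF collection intended for overexpression in mammalian cells. In bacteria it is maintained through a high-copy ColE1/pUC-type origin with ampicillin resistance (AmpR). The backbone also retains an f1 origin and leftover lac, T7 and T3 cloning-vector elements that play no part in the payload. The depositor notes that the plasmid can recombine, as is common for LTR-containing vectors.

The viral genome is transcribed from an RSV promoter fused to a truncated HIV-1 5' LTR, followed by the Ψ packaging signal, a gag fragment and the RRE for Rev-dependent export. It ends in a ΔU3 3' LTR, which inactivates LTR promoter activity after integration, and an SV40 poly(A) signal lies downstream. Two cassettes sit between the LTRs. An SV40 early promoter drives the puromycin N-acetyltransferase gene for selecting transduced cells. After a cPPT/CTS element, which aids nuclear import of the viral genome, the EF-1α promoter drives the synthesized MEOX2 ORF, and a WPRE downstream enhances transcript stability and expression.

According to the record, each construct in the collection carries a unique 24-bp barcode that identifies the transcription factor in pooled screens. The barcode is not annotated in the feature table, so its position is not stated. It may account for part of the difference between the listed insert size and the annotated coding region. A short U6 promoter fragment is annotated just after the ORF, and its role is not explained. Typical use is packaging into lentivirus for individual or pooled MEOX2 overexpression, for example in directed differentiation screens.
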