Features (pLannotate 1.2.2; 31 found; start..end, strand, type, name):
      5..231     +  promoter       RSV promoter: Rous sarcoma virus enhancer/promoter
    232..412     +  LTR            5' LTR (truncated): truncated 5' long terminal repeat (LTR) from HIV-1
    459..584     +  misc_feature   HIV-1 Ψ: packaging signal of human immunodeficiency virus type 1
    568..931     +  CDS            HIV-1 gag (fragment): gag protein from human immunodeficiency virus 1; gag
   1077..1310    +  misc_feature   RRE: The Rev response element (RRE) of HIV-1 allows for Rev-dependent mRNA export from the nucleus to the cytoplasm.
   1687..1713    +  CDS            Rev (fragment): human immunodeficiency virus 1 (HIV-1) Rev protein; rev; enhances nuclear export of unspliced and incompletely spliced viral mRNAs
   1720..1743    +  promoter       SV40 promoter (fragment): SV40 early promoter
   1744..1815    +  promoter       SV40 promoter (fragment): SV40 enhancer and early promoter
   1839..1974    +  rep_origin     SV40 ori: SV40 origin of replication
   2020..2616    +  CDS            PuroR (fragment): puromycin N-acetyltransferase; pac from Streptomyces; confers resistance to puromycin
   2665..2782    +  misc_feature   cPPT/CTS: central polypurine tract and central termination sequence of HIV-1
   2847..2913    +  CDS            small t antigen (fragment): SV40 (simian virus 40) small t antigen
   2920..4098    +  promoter       EF-1α promoter: strong constitutive promoter for human elongation factor EF-1α
   4115..5026    +  CDS            MEOX2: MEOX2_HUMAN - Also known as GAX From Homo sapiens (Human).
   5042..5095    +  promoter       U6 promoter (fragment): RNA polymerase III promoter for human U6 snRNA
   5137..5725    +  misc_feature   WPRE: woodchuck hepatitis virus posttranscriptional regulatory element
   5776..5795    +  misc_feature   cPPT/CTS (fragment): central polypurine tract and central termination sequence of HIV-1
   5797..6030    +  LTR            3' LTR (ΔU3): self-inactivating 3' long terminal repeat (LTR) from HIV-1
   6108..6229    +  polyA_signal   SV40 poly(A) signal: SV40 polyadenylation signal
   6269..6404    +  rep_origin     SV40 ori: SV40 origin of replication
   6425..6443    -  promoter       T7 promoter: promoter for bacteriophage T7 RNA polymerase
   6451..6606    +  CDS            lacZα (fragment): LacZα fragment of β-galactosidase; lacZ fragment
   6611..7039    +  rep_origin     f1 ori (sequence partly withheld): f1 bacteriophage origin of replication; arrow indicates direction of (+) strand synthesis
   7092..7196    +  promoter       AmpR promoter: bla
   7197..8057    +  CDS            AmpR: β-lactamase; bla; confers resistance to ampicillin, carbenicillin, and related antibiotics
   8228..8816    +  rep_origin     ori: high-copy-number ColE1/pMB1/pBR322/pUC origin of replication
   8999..9091    +  CDS            lacI (fragment): lac repressor; lacI; The lac repressor binds to the lac operator to inhibit transcription in E. coli. This inhibition can be relieved by adding lactose or isopropyl-β-D-thiogalactopyranoside (IPTG).
   9104..9125    +  protein_bind   CAP binding site: CAP binding activates transcription in the presence of cAMP. E. coli catabolite activator protein
   9140..9170    +  promoter       lac promoter: promoter for the E. coli lac operon
   9178..9194    +  protein_bind   lac operator: The lac repressor binds to the lac operator to inhibit transcription in E. coli. This inhibition can be relieved by adding lactose or isopropyl-β-D-thiogalactopyranoside (IPTG). lac repressor encoded by lacI
   9239..9257    +  promoter       T3 promoter: promoter for bacteriophage T3 RNA polymerase
>Addgene plasmid #143047 | TFORF0573 | addgene full sequence | sequence record 398620 | Addgene NGS Result
TTAATGTAGTCTTATGCAATACTCTTGTAGTCTTGCAACATGGTAACGATGAGTTAGCAACATGCCTTAC
AAGGAGAGAAAAAGCACCGTGCATGCCGATTGGTGGAAGTAAGGTGGTACGATCGTGCCTTATTAGGAAG
GCAACAGACGGGTCTGACATGGATTGGACGAACCACTGAATTGCCGCATTGCAGAGATATTGTATTTAAG
TGCCTAGCTCGATACATAAACGGGTCTCTCTGGTTAGACCAGATCTGAGCCTGGGAGCTCTCTGGCTAAC
TAGGGAACCCACTGCTTAAGCCTCAATAAAGCTTGCCTTGAGTGCTTCAAGTAGTGTGTGCCCGTCTGTT
GTGTGACTCTGGTAACTAGAGATCCCTCAGACCCTTTTAGTCAGTGTGGAAAATCTCTAGCAGTGGCGCC
CGAACAGGGACTTGAAAGCGAAAGGGAAACCAGAGGAGCTCTCTCGACGCAGGACTCGGCTTGCTGAAGC
GCGCACGGCAAGAGGCGAGGGGCGGCGACTGGTGAGTACGCCAAAAATTTTGACTAGCGGAGGCTAGAAG
GAGAGAGATGGGTGCGAGAGCGTCAGTATTAAGCGGGGGAGAATTAGATCGCGATGGGAAAAAATTCGGT
TAAGGCCAGGGGGAAAGAAAAAATATAAATTAAAACATATAGTATGGGCAAGCAGGGAGCTAGAACGATT
CGCAGTTAATCCTGGCCTGTTAGAAACATCAGAAGGCTGTAGACAAATACTGGGACAGCTACAACCATCC
CTTCAGACAGGATCAGAAGAACTTAGATCATTATATAATACAGTAGCAACCCTCTATTGTGTGCATCAAA
GGATAGAGATAAAAGACACCAAGGAAGCTTTAGACAAGATAGAGGAAGAGCAAAACAAAAGTAAGACCAC
CGCACAGCAAGCGGCCGCTGATCTTCAGACCTGGAGGAGGAGATATGAGGGACAATTGGAGAAGTGAATT
ATATAAATATAAAGTAGTAAAAATTGAACCATTAGGAGTAGCACCCACCAAGGCAAAGAGAAGAGTGGTG
CAGAGAGAAAAAAGAGCAGTGGGAATAGGAGCTTTGTTCCTTGGGTTCTTGGGAGCAGCAGGAAGCACTA
TGGGCGCAGCGTCAATGACGCTGACGGTACAGGCCAGACAATTATTGTCTGGTATAGTGCAGCAGCAGAA
CAATTTGCTGAGGGCTATTGAGGCGCAACAGCATCTGTTGCAACTCACAGTCTGGGGCATCAAGCAGCTC
CAGGCAAGAATCCTGGCTGTGGAAAGATACCTAAAGGATCAACAGCTCCTGGGGATTTGGGGTTGCTCTG
GAAAACTCATTTGCACCACTGCTGTGCCTTGGAATGCTAGTTGGAGTAATAAATCTCTGGAACAGATTTG
GAATCACACGACCTGGATGGAGTGGGACAGAGAAATTAACAATTACACAAGCTTAATACACTCCTTAATT
GAAGAATCGCAAAACCAGCAAGAAAAGAATGAACAAGAATTATTGGAATTAGATAAATGGGCAAGTTTGT
GGAATTGGTTTAACATAACAAATTGGCTGTGGTATATAAAATTATTCATAATGATAGTAGGAGGCTTGGT
AGGTTTAAGAATAGTTTTTGCTGTACTTTCTATAGTGAATAGAGTTAGGCAGGGATATTCACCATTATCG
TTTCAGACCCACCTCCCAACCCCGAGGGGACCCATGCATTGCATCTCAATTAGTCAGCAACCAGGTGTGG
AAAGTCCCCAGGCTCCCCAGCAGGCAGAAGTATGCAAAGCATGCGTCTCAATTAGTCAGCAACCATAGTC
CCGCCCCTAACTCCGCCCATCCCGCCCCTAACTCCGCCCAGTTCCGCCCATTCTCCGCCCCATGGCTGAC
TAATTTTTTTTATTTATGCAGAGGCCGAGGCCGCCTCGGCCTCTGAGCTATTCCAGAAGTAGTGAGGAGG
CTTTTTTGGAGGCCTAGGCTTTTGCAAAAAGCTTTCTAGAGGTACCACCGGAGCTTACCATGACCGAGTA
CAAGCCCACGGTGCGCCTCGCCACCCGCGACGACGTCCCCAGGGCCGTACGCACCCTCGCCGCCGCGTTC
GCCGACTACCCCGCCACGCGCCACACCGTCGATCCGGACCGCCACATCGAGCGGGTCACCGAGCTGCAAG
AACTCTTCCTCACGCGCGTCGGGCTCGACATCGGCAAGGTGTGGGTCGCGGACGACGGCGCCGCCGTGGC
GGTCTGGACCACGCCGGAGAGCGTCGAAGCGGGGGCGGTGTTCGCCGAGATCGGCCCGCGCATGGCCGAG
TTGAGCGGTTCCCGGCTGGCCGCGCAGCAACAGATGGAAGGCCTCCTGGCGCCGCACCGGCCCAAGGAGC
CCGCGTGGTTCCTGGCCACCGTCGGCGTCTCGCCCGACCACCAGGGCAAGGGTCTGGGCAGCGCCGTCGT
GCTCCCCGGAGTGGAGGCGGCCGAGCGCGCCGGGGTGCCCGCCTTCCTGGAGACCTCCGCGCCCCGCAAC
CTCCCCTTCTACGAGCGGCTCGGCTTCACCGTCACCGCCGACGTCGAGGTGCCCGAAGGACCGCGCACCT
GGTGCATGACCCGCAAGCCCGGTGCCAGTTAACGAATTCTAGATCTTGAGACAAATGGCAGTATTCATCC
ACAATTTTAAAAGAAAAGGGGGGATTGGGGGGTACAGTGCAGGGGAAAGAATAGTAGACATAATAGCAAC
AGACATACAAACTAAAGAATTACAAAAACAAATTACAAAAATTCAAAATTTTCGGGTTTATTACAGGGAC
AGCAGAGATCCACTTTGGCGCCGGCTCGAGGCCTGCAGGTGCAAAGATGGATAAAGTTTTAAACAGAGAG
GAATCTTTGCAGCTAATGGACCTTCTAGGTCTTGAAAGGAGTGGGAATTGGCTCCGGTGCCCGTCAGTGG
GCAGAGCGCACATCGCCCACAGTCCCCGAGAAGTTGGGGGGAGGGGTCGGCAATTGAACCGGTGCCTAGA
GAAGGTGGCGCGGGGTAAACTGGGAAAGTGATGTCGTGTACTGGCTCCGCCTTTTTCCCGAGGGTGGGGG
AGAACCGTATATAAGTGCAGTAGTCGCCGTGAACGTTCTTTTTCGCAACGGGTTTGCCGCCAGAACACAG
GTAAGTGCCGTGTGTGGTTCCCGCGGGCCTGGCCTCTTTACGGGTTATGGCCCTTGCGTGCCTTGAATTA
CTTCCACCTGGCTGCAGTACGTGATTCTTGATCCCGAGCTTCGGGTTGGAAGTGGGTGGGAGAGTTCGAG
GCCTTGCGCTTAAGGAGCCCCTTCGCCTCGTGCTTGAGTTGAGGCCTGGCCTGGGCGCTGGGGCCGCCGC
GTGCGAATCTGGTGGCACCTTCGCGCCTGTCTCGCTGCTTTCGATAAGTCTCTAGCCATTTAAAATTTTT
GATGACCTGCTGCGACGCTTTTTTTCTGGCAAGATAGTCTTGTAAATGCGGGCCAAGATCTGCACACTGG
TATTTCGGTTTTTGGGGCCGCGGGCGGCGACGGGGCCCGTGCGTCCCAGCGCACATGTTCGGCGAGGCGG
GGCCTGCGAGCGCGGCCACCGAGAATCGGACGGGGGTAGTCTCAAGCTGGCCGGCCTGCTCTGGTGCCTG
GCCTCGCGCCGCCGTGTATCGCCCCGCCCTGGGCGGCAAGGCTGGCCCGGTCGGCACCAGTTGCGTGAGC
GGAAAGATGGCCGCTTCCCGGCCCTGCTGCAGGGAGCTCAAAATGGAGGACGCGGCGCTCGGGAGAGCGG
GCGGGTGAGTCACCCACACAAAGGAAAAGGGCCTTTCCGTCCTCAGCCGTCGCTTCATGTGACTCCACGG
AGTACCGGGCGCCGTCCAGGCACCTCGATTAGTTCTCGAGCTTTTGGAGTACGTCGTCTTTAGGTTGGGG
GGAGGGGTTTTATGCGATGGAGTTTCCCCACACTGAGTGGGTGGAGACTGAAGTTAGGCCAGCTTGGCAC
TTGATGTAATTCTCCTTGGAATTTGCCCTTTTTGAGTTTGGATCTTGGTTCATTCTCAAGCCTCAGACAG
TGGTTCAAAGTTTTTTTCTTCCATTTCAGGTGTCGTGAGGCTAGCACCGCCACCATGGAACACCCGCTCT
TTGGCTGCCTGCGCAGCCCTCACGCCACGGCGCAAGGCTTGCACCCGTTCTCCCAATCCTCTCTCGCCCT
CCATGGAAGATCTGACCATATGTCTTACCCCGAGCTCTCTACTTCTTCCTCATCTTGCATAATCGCGGGA
TACCCCAACGAAGAGGGCATGTTTGCCAGCCAGCATCACAGGGGGCACCACCACCACCACCACCACCACC
ACCATCACCACCATCAGCAGCAGCAGCACCAGGCTCTGCAAACCAACTGGCACCTCCCGCAGATGTCTTC
CCCACCGAGTGCGGCTCGGCACAGCCTCTGCCTCCAGCCCGACTCTGGAGGGCCCCCAGAGTTGGGGAGC
AGCCCGCCCGTCCTGTGCTCCAACTCTTCCAGCTTGGGCTCCAGCACCCCGACTGGGGCCGCGTGCGCGC
CGGGGGACTACGGCCGCCAGGCACTGTCACCTGCGGAGGCGGAGAAGCGAAGCGGCGGCAAGAGGAAAAG
CGACAGCTCAGACTCCCAGGAAGGAAATTACAAGTCAGAAGTCAACAGCAAACCCAGGAAAGAAAGGACA
GCATTTACCAAAGAGCAAATCAGAGAACTTGAAGCAGAATTTGCCCATCATAATTATCTCACCAGACTGA
GGCGATACGAGATAGCAGTGAATCTGGATCTCACTGAAAGACAGGTGAAAGTCTGGTTCCAAAACAGGCG
GATGAAGTGGAAGAGGGTAAAGGGTGGACAGCAAGGAGCTGCGGCTCGGGAAAAGGAACTGGTGAATGTG
AAAAAGGGAACACTTCTCCCATCAGAGCTGTCGGGAATTGGTGCAGCCACCCTCCAGCAAACAGGGGACT
CTATAGCAAATGAAGACAGTCACGACAGTGACCACAGCTCAGAGCATGCGCACTTATAGTAATGAACTAG
TCCGTAACTTGAAAGTATTTCGATTTCTTGGCTTTATATATCTTGTGGAAAGGACGAATGCGGGCTCAGG
GAAACATAAGGACGCGTTAAGTCGACAATCAACCTCTGGATTACAAAATTTGTGAAAGATTGACTGGTAT
TCTTAACTATGTTGCTCCTTTTACGCTATGTGGATACGCTGCTTTAATGCCTTTGTATCATGCTATTGCT
TCCCGTATGGCTTTCATTTTCTCCTCCTTGTATAAATCCTGGTTGCTGTCTCTTTATGAGGAGTTGTGGC
CCGTTGTCAGGCAACGTGGCGTGGTGTGCACTGTGTTTGCTGACGCAACCCCCACTGGTTGGGGCATTGC
CACCACCTGTCAGCTCCTTTCCGGGACTTTCGCTTTCCCCCTCCCTATTGCCACGGCGGAACTCATCGCC
GCCTGCCTTGCCCGCTGCTGGACAGGGGCTCGGCTGTTGGGCACTGACAATTCCGTGGTGTTGTCGGGGA
AATCATCGTCCTTTCCTTGGCTGCTCGCCTGTGTTGCCACCTGGATTCTGCGCGGGACGTCCTTCTGCTA
CGTCCCTTCGGCCCTCAATCCAGCGGACCTTCCTTCCCGCGGCCTGCTGCCGGCTCTGCGGCCTCTTCCG
CGTCTTCGCCTTCGCCCTCAGACGAGTCGGATCTCCCTTTGGGCCGCCTCCCCGCGTCGACTTTAAGACC
AATGACTTACAAGGCAGCTGTAGATCTTAGCCACTTTTTAAAAGAAAAGGGGGGACTGGAAGGGCTAATT
CACTCCCAACGAAGACAAGATCTGCTTTTTGCTTGTACTGGGTCTCTCTGGTTAGACCAGATCTGAGCCT
GGGAGCTCTCTGGCTAACTAGGGAACCCACTGCTTAAGCCTCAATAAAGCTTGCCTTGAGTGCTTCAAGT
AGTGTGTGCCCGTCTGTTGTGTGACTCTGGTAACTAGAGATCCCTCAGACCCTTTTAGTCAGTGTGGAAA
ATCTCTAGCAGTACGTATAGTAGTTCATGTCATCTTATTATTCAGTATTTATAACTTGCAAAGAAATGAA
TATCAGAGAGTGAGAGGAACTTGTTTATTGCAGCTTATAATGGTTACAAATAAAGCAATAGCATCACAAA
TTTCACAAATAAAGCATTTTTTTCACTGCATTCTAGTTGTGGTTTGTCCAAACTCATCAATGTATCTTAT
CATGTCTGGCTCTAGCTATCCCGCCCCTAACTCCGCCCATCCCGCCCCTAACTCCGCCCAGTTCCGCCCA
TTCTCCGCCCCATGGCTGACTAATTTTTTTTATTTATGCAGAGGCCGAGGCCGCCTCGGCCTCTGAGCTA
TTCCAGAAGTAGTGAGGAGGCTTTTTTGGAGGCCTAGGGACGTACCCAATTCGCCCTATAGTGAGTCGTA
TTACGCGCGCTCACTGGCCGTCGTTTTACAACGTCGTGACTGGGAAAACCCTGGCGTTACCCAACTTAAT
CGCCTTGCAGCACATCCCCCTTTCGCCAGCTGGCGTAATAGCGAAGAGGCCCGCACCGATCGCCCTTCCC
AACAGTTGCGCAGCCTGAATGGCGAATGGG
[124 nt withheld, positions 6611-6734]
C
[91 nt withheld, positions 6736-6826]
A
[49 nt withheld, positions 6828-6876]
CCTTTGACGTTGGAGTCCACGTTCTTT
[37 nt withheld, positions 6904-6940]
ACCCTATCTCGGTCTATTCTTTTGATTTATAAGGGATTTTGCCGATTTCGGCCTATTGGTTAAAAAATGA
GCTGATTTAACAAAAATTTAACGCGAATTTTAACAAAATATTAACGCTTACAATTTAGGTGGCACTTTTC
GGGGAAATGTGCGCGGAACCCCTATTTGTTTATTTTTCTAAATACATTCAAATATGTATCCGCTCATGAG
ACAATAACCCTGATAAATGCTTCAATAATATTGAAAAAGGAAGAGTATGAGTATTCAACATTTCCGTGTC
GCCCTTATTCCCTTTTTTGCGGCATTTTGCCTTCCTGTTTTTGCTCACCCAGAAACGCTGGTGAAAGTAA
AAGATGCTGAAGATCAGTTGGGTGCACGAGTGGGTTACATCGAACTGGATCTCAACAGCGGTAAGATCCT
TGAGAGTTTTCGCCCCGAAGAACGTTTTCCAATGATGAGCACTTTTAAAGTTCTGCTATGTGGCGCGGTA
TTATCCCGTATTGACGCCGGGCAAGAGCAACTCGGTCGCCGCATACACTATTCTCAGAATGACTTGGTTG
AGTACTCACCAGTCACAGAAAAGCATCTTACGGATGGCATGACAGTAAGAGAATTATGCAGTGCTGCCAT
AACCATGAGTGATAACACTGCGGCCAACTTACTTCTGACAACGATCGGAGGACCGAAGGAGCTAACCGCT
TTTTTGCACAACATGGGGGATCATGTAACTCGCCTTGATCGTTGGGAACCGGAGCTGAATGAAGCCATAC
CAAACGACGAGCGTGACACCACGATGCCTGTAGCAATGGCAACAACGTTGCGCAAACTATTAACTGGCGA
ACTACTTACTCTAGCTTCCCGGCAACAATTAATAGACTGGATGGAGGCGGATAAAGTTGCAGGACCACTT
CTGCGCTCGGCCCTTCCGGCTGGCTGGTTTATTGCTGATAAATCTGGAGCCGGTGAGCGTGGGTCTCGCG
GTATCATTGCAGCACTGGGGCCAGATGGTAAGCCCTCCCGTATCGTAGTTATCTACACGACGGGGAGTCA
GGCAACTATGGATGAACGAAATAGACAGATCGCTGAGATAGGTGCCTCACTGATTAAGCATTGGTAACTG
TCAGACCAAGTTTACTCATATATACTTTAGATTGATTTAAAACTTCATTTTTAATTTAAAAGGATCTAGG
TGAAGATCCTTTTTGATAATCTCATGACCAAAATCCCTTAACGTGAGTTTTCGTTCCACTGAGCGTCAGA
CCCCGTAGAAAAGATCAAAGGATCTTCTTGAGATCCTTTTTTTCTGCGCGTAATCTGCTGCTTGCAAACA
AAAAAACCACCGCTACCAGCGGTGGTTTGTTTGCCGGATCAAGAGCTACCAACTCTTTTTCCGAAGGTAA
CTGGCTTCAGCAGAGCGCAGATACCAAATACTGTTCTTCTAGTGTAGCCGTAGTTAGGCCACCACTTCAA
GAACTCTGTAGCACCGCCTACATACCTCGCTCTGCTAATCCTGTTACCAGTGGCTGCTGCCAGTGGCGAT
AAGTCGTGTCTTACCGGGTTGGACTCAAGACGATAGTTACCGGATAAGGCGCAGCGGTCGGGCTGAACGG
GGGGTTCGTGCACACAGCCCAGCTTGGAGCGAACGACCTACACCGAACTGAGATACCTACAGCGTGAGCT
ATGAGAAAGCGCCACGCTTCCCGAAGGGAGAAAGGCGGACAGGTATCCGGTAAGCGGCAGGGTCGGAACA
GGAGAGCGCACGAGGGAGCTTCCAGGGGGAAACGCCTGGTATCTTTATAGTCCTGTCGGGTTTCGCCACC
TCTGACTTGAGCGTCGATTTTTGTGATGCTCGTCAGGGGGGCGGAGCCTATGGAAAAACGCCAGCAACGC
GGCCTTTTTACGGTTCCTGGCCTTTTGCTGGCCTTTTGCTCACATGTTCTTTCCTGCGTTATCCCCTGAT
TCTGTGGATAACCGTATTACCGCCTTTGAGTGAGCTGATACCGCTCGCCGCAGCCGAACGACCGAGCGCA
GCGAGTCAGTGAGCGAGGAAGCGGAAGAGCGCCCAATACGCAAACCGCCTCTCCCCGCGCGTTGGCCGAT
TCATTAATGCAGCTGGCACGACAGGTTTCCCGACTGGAAAGCGGGCAGTGAGCGCAACGCAATTAATGTG
AGTTAGCTCACTCATTAGGCACCCCAGGCTTTACACTTTATGCTTCCGGCTCGTATGTTGTGTGGAATTG
TGAGCGGATAACAATTTCACACAGGAAACAGCTATGACCATGATTACGCCAAGCGCGCAATTAACCCTCA
CTAAAGGGAACAAAAGCTGGAGCTGCAAGC
