>Addgene plasmid #143047 | TFORF0573 | depositor partial sequence | sequence record 281279 | Insert
ACCGCCACCATGGAACACCCGCTCTTTGGCTGCCTGCGCAGCCCTCACGCCACGGCGCAAGGCTTGCACC
CGTTCTCCCAATCCTCTCTCGCCCTCCATGGAAGATCTGACCATATGTCTTACCCCGAGCTCTCTACTTC
TTCCTCATCTTGCATAATCGCGGGATACCCCAACGAAGAGGGCATGTTTGCCAGCCAGCATCACAGGGGG
CACCACCACCACCACCACCACCACCACCATCACCACCATCAGCAGCAGCAGCACCAGGCTCTGCAAACCA
ACTGGCACCTCCCGCAGATGTCTTCCCCACCGAGTGCGGCTCGGCACAGCCTCTGCCTCCAGCCCGACTC
TGGAGGGCCCCCAGAGTTGGGGAGCAGCCCGCCCGTCCTGTGCTCCAACTCTTCCAGCTTGGGCTCCAGC
ACCCCGACTGGGGCCGCGTGCGCGCCGGGGGACTACGGCCGCCAGGCACTGTCACCTGCGGAGGCGGAGA
AGCGAAGCGGCGGCAAGAGGAAAAGCGACAGCTCAGACTCCCAGGAAGGAAATTACAAGTCAGAAGTCAA
CAGCAAACCCAGGAAAGAAAGGACAGCATTTACCAAAGAGCAAATCAGAGAACTTGAAGCAGAATTTGCC
CATCATAATTATCTCACCAGACTGAGGCGATACGAGATAGCAGTGAATCTGGATCTCACTGAAAGACAGG
TGAAAGTCTGGTTCCAAAACAGGCGGATGAAGTGGAAGAGGGTAAAGGGTGGACAGCAAGGAGCTGCGGC
TCGGGAAAAGGAACTGGTGAATGTGAAAAAGGGAACACTTCTCCCATCAGAGCTGTCGGGAATTGGTGCA
GCCACCCTCCAGCAAACAGGGGACTCTATAGCAAATGAAGACAGTCACGACAGTGACCACAGCTCAGAGC
ATGCGCACTTATAGTAATGAACTAGTCCGTAACTTGAAAGTATTTCGATTTCTTGGCTTTATATATCTTG
TGGAAAGGACGAATGCGGGCTCAGGGAAACATAAGG
