>Addgene plasmid #143047 | TFORF0573 | depositor partial sequence | sequence record 281280 | Barcode
ATGCGGGCTCAGGGAAACATAAGG
